>Addgene plasmid #75773 | GK5 gRNA (BRDN0001146859) | addgene full sequence | sequence record 184538 | Addgene Assembled Sequence
CCCGGGTGCAAAGATGGATAAAGTTTTAAACAGAGAGGAATCTTTGCAGCTAATGGACCTTCTAGGTCTT
GAAAGGAGTGGGAATTGGCTCCGGTGCCCGTCAGTGGGCAGAGCGCACATCGCCCACAGTCCCCGAGAAG
TTGGGGGGAGGGGTCGGCAATTGATCCGGTGCCTAGAGAAGGTGGCGCGGGGTAAACTGGGAAAGTGATG
TCGTGTACTGGCTCCGCCTTTTTCCCGAGGGTGGGGGAGAACCGTATATAAGTGCAGTAGTCGCCGTGAA
CGTTCTTTTTCGCAACGGGTTTGCCGCCAGAACACAGGTAAGTGCCGTGTGTGGTTCCCGCGGGCCTGGC
CTCTTTACGGGTTATGGCCCTTGCGTGCCTTGAATTACTTCCACCTGGCTGCAGTACGTGATTCTTGATC
CCGAGCTTCGGGTTGGAAGTGGGTGGGAGAGTTCGAGGCCTTGCGCTTAAGGAGCCCCTTCGCCTCGTGC
TTGAGTTGAGGCCTGGCCTGGGCGCTGGGGCCGCCGCGTGCGAATCTGGTGGCACCTTCGCGCCTGTCTC
GCTGCTTTCGATAAGTCTCTAGCCATTTAAAATTTTTGATGACCTGCTGCGACGCTTTTTTTCTGGCAAG
ATAGTCTTGTAAATGCGGGCCAAGATCTGCACACTGGTATTTCGGTTTTTGGGGCCGCGGGCGGCGACGG
GGCCCGTGCGTCCCAGCGCACATGTTCGGCGAGGCGGGGCCTGCGAGCGCGGCCACCGAGAATCGGACGG
GGGTAGTCTCAAGCTGGCCGGCCTGCTCTGGTGCCTGGCCTCGCGCCGCCGTGTATCGCCCCGCCCTGGG
CGGCAAGGCTGGCCCGGTCGGCACCAGTTGCGTGAGCGGAAAGATGGCCGCTTCCCGGCCCTGCTGCAGG
GAGCTCAAAATGGAGGACGCGGCGCTCGGGAGAGCGGGCGGGTGAGTCACCCACACAAAGGAAAAGGGCC
TTTCCGTCCTCAGCCGTCGCTTCATGTGACTCCACGGAGTACCGGGCGCCGTCCAGGCACCTCGATTAGT
TCTCGAGCTTTTGGAGTACGTCGTCTTTAGGTTGGGGGGAGGGGTTTTATGCGATGGAGTTTCCCCACAC
TGAGTGGGTGGAGACTGAAGTTAGGCCAGCTTGGCACTTGATGTAATTCTCCTTGGAATTTGCCCTTTTT
GAGTTTGGATCTTGGTTCATTCTCAAGCCTCAGACAGTGGTTCAAAGTTTTTTTCTTCCATTTCAGGTGT
CGTGACGTACGGCCACCATGACCGAGTACAAGCCCACGGTGCGCCTCGCCACCCGCGACGACGTCCCCAG
GGCCGTACGCACCCTCGCCGCCGCGTTCGCCGACTACCCCGCCACGCGCCACACCGTCGATCCGGACCGC
CACATCGAGCGGGTCACCGAGCTGCAAGAACTCTTCCTCACGCGCGTCGGGCTCGACATCGGCAAGGTGT
GGGTCGCGGACGACGGCGCCGCCGTGGCGGTCTGGACCACGCCGGAGAGCGTCGAAGCGGGGGCGGTGTT
CGCCGAGATCGGCCCGCGCATGGCCGAGTTGAGCGGTTCCCGGCTGGCCGCGCAGCAACAGATGGAAGGC
CTCCTGGCGCCGCACCGGCCCAAGGAGCCCGCGTGGTTCCTGGCCACCGTCGGAGTCTCGCCCGACCACC
AGGGCAAGGGTCTGGGCAGCGCCGTCGTGCTCCCCGGAGTGGAGGCGGCCGAGCGCGCCGGGGTGCCCGC
CTTCCTGGAGACCTCCGCGCCCCGCAACCTCCCCTTCTACGAGCGGCTCGGCTTCACCGTCACCGCCGAC
GTCGAGGTGCCCGAAGGACCGCGCACCTGGTGCATGACCCGCAAGCCCGGTGCCTGAACGCGTTAAGTCG
ACAATCAACCTCTGGATTACAAAATTTGTGAAAGATTGACTGGTATTCTTAACTATGTTGCTCCTTTTAC
GCTATGTGGATACGCTGCTTTAATGCCTTTGTATCATGCTATTGCTTCCCGTATGGCTTTCATTTTCTCC
TCCTTGTATAAATCCTGGTTGCTGTCTCTTTATGAGGAGTTGTGGCCCGTTGTCAGGCAACGTGGCGTGG
TGTGCACTGTGTTTGCTGACGCAACCCCCACTGGTTGGGGCATTGCCACCACCTGTCAGCTCCTTTCCGG
GACTTTCGCTTTCCCCCTCCCTATTGCCACGGCGGAACTCATCGCCGCCTGCCTTGCCCGCTGCTGGACA
GGGGCTCGGCTGTTGGGCACTGACAATTCCGTGGTGTTGTCGGGGAAATCATCGTCCTTTCCTTGGCTGC
TCGCCTGTGTTGCCACCTGGATTCTGCGCGGGACGTCCTTCTGCTACGTCCCTTCGGCCCTCAATCCAGC
GGACCTTCCTTCCCGCGGCCTGCTGCCGGCTCTGCGGCCTCTTCCGCGTCTTCGCCTTCGCCCTCAGACG
AGTCGGATCTCCCTTTGGGCCGCCTCCCCGCGTCGACTTTAAGACCAATGACTTACAAGGCAGCTGTAGA
TCTTAGCCACTTTTTAAAAGAAAAGGGGGGACTGGAAGGGCTAATTCACTCCCAACGAAGACAAGATCTG
CTTTTTGCTTGTACTGGGTCTCTCTGGTTAGACCAGATCTGAGCCTGGGAGCTCTCTGGCTAACTAGGGA
ACCCACTGCTTAAGCCTCAATAAAGCTTGCCTTGAGTGCTTCAAGTAGTGTGTGCCCGTCTGTTGTGTGA
CTCTGGTAACTAGAGATCCCTCAGACCCTTTTAGTCAGTGTGGAAAATCTCTAGCAGTACGTATAGTAGT
TCATGTCATCTTATTATTCAGTATTTATAACTTGCAAAGAAATGAATATCAGAGAGTGAGAGGAACTTGT
TTATTGCAGCTTATAATGGTTACAAATAAAGCAATAGCATCACAAATTTCACAAATAAAGCATTTTTTTC
ACTGCATTCTAGTTGTGGTTTGTCCAAACTCATCAATGTATCTTATCATGTCTGGCTCTAGCTATCCCGC
CCCTAACTCCGCCCATCCCGCCCCTAACTCCGCCCAGTTCCGCCCATTCTCCGCCCCATGGCTGACTAAT
TTTTTTTATTTATGCAGAGGCCGAGGCCGCCTCGGCCTCTGAGCTATTCCAGAAGTAGTGAGGAGGCTTT
TTTGGAGGCCTAGGGACGTACCCAATTCGCCCTATAGTGAGTCGTATTACGCGCGCTCACTGGCCGTCGT
TTTACAACGTCGTGACTGGGAAAACCCTGGCGTTACCCAACTTAATCGCCTTGCAGCACATCCCCCTTTC
GCCAGCTGGCGTAATAGCGAAGAGGCCCGCACCGATCGCCCTTCCCAACAGTTGCGCAGCCTGAATGGCG
AATGGG
[124 nt withheld, positions 3367-3490]
C
[91 nt withheld, positions 3492-3582]
A
[49 nt withheld, positions 3584-3632]
CCTTTGACGTTGGAGTCCACGTTCTTT
[37 nt withheld, positions 3660-3696]
ACCCTATCTCGGTCTATTCTTTTGATTTATAAGGGATTTTGCCGATTTCGGCCTATTGGTTAAAAAATGA
GCTGATTTAACAAAAATTTAACGCGAATTTTAACAAAATATTAACGCTTACAATTTAGGTGGCACTTTTC
GGGGAAATGTGCGCGGAACCCCTATTTGTTTATTTTTCTAAATACATTCAAATATGTATCCGCTCATGAG
ACAATAACCCTGATAAATGCTTCAATAATATTGAAAAAGGAAGAGTATGAGTATTCAACATTTCCGTGTC
GCCCTTATTCCCTTTTTTGCGGCATTTTGCCTTCCTGTTTTTGCTCACCCAGAAACGCTGGTGAAAGTAA
AAGATGCTGAAGATCAGTTGGGTGCACGAGTGGGTTACATCGAACTGGATCTCAACAGCGGTAAGATCCT
TGAGAGTTTTCGCCCCGAAGAACGTTTTCCAATGATGAGCACTTTTAAAGTTCTGCTATGTGGCGCGGTA
TTATCCCGTATTGACGCCGGGCAAGAGCAACTCGGTCGCCGCATACACTATTCTCAGAATGACTTGGTTG
AGTACTCACCAGTCACAGAAAAGCATCTTACGGATGGCATGACAGTAAGAGAATTATGCAGTGCTGCCAT
AACCATGAGTGATAACACTGCGGCCAACTTACTTCTGACAACGATCGGAGGACCGAAGGAGCTAACCGCT
TTTTTGCACAACATGGGGGATCATGTAACTCGCCTTGATCGTTGGGAACCGGAGCTGAATGAAGCCATAC
CAAACGACGAGCGTGACACCACGATGCCTGTAGCAATGGCAACAACGTTGCGCAAACTATTAACTGGCGA
ACTACTTACTCTAGCTTCCCGGCAACAATTAATAGACTGGATGGAGGCGGATAAAGTTGCAGGACCACTT
CTGCGCTCGGCCCTTCCGGCTGGCTGGTTTATTGCTGATAAATCTGGAGCCGGTGAGCGTGGGTCTCGCG
GTATCATTGCAGCACTGGGGCCAGATGGTAAGCCCTCCCGTATCGTAGTTATCTACACGACGGGGAGTCA
GGCAACTATGGATGAACGAAATAGACAGATCGCTGAGATAGGTGCCTCACTGATTAAGCATTGGTAACTG
TCAGACCAAGTTTACTCATATATACTTTAGATTGATTTAAAACTTCATTTTTAATTTAAAAGGATCTAGG
TGAAGATCCTTTTTGATAATCTCATGACCAAAATCCCTTAACGTGAGTTTTCGTTCCACTGAGCGTCAGA
CCCCGTAGAAAAGATCAAAGGATCTTCTTGAGATCCTTTTTTTCTGCGCGTAATCTGCTGCTTGCAAACA
AAAAAACCACCGCTACCAGCGGTGGTTTGTTTGCCGGATCAAGAGCTACCAACTCTTTTTCCGAAGGTAA
CTGGCTTCAGCAGAGCGCAGATACCAAATACTGTTCTTCTAGTGTAGCCGTAGTTAGGCCACCACTTCAA
GAACTCTGTAGCACCGCCTACATACCTCGCTCTGCTAATCCTGTTACCAGTGGCTGCTGCCAGTGGCGAT
AAGTCGTGTCTTACCGGGTTGGACTCAAGACGATAGTTACCGGATAAGGCGCAGCGGTCGGGCTGAACGG
GGGGTTCGTGCACACAGCCCAGCTTGGAGCGAACGACCTACACCGAACTGAGATACCTACAGCGTGAGCT
ATGAGAAAGCGCCACGCTTCCCGAAGGGAGAAAGGCGGACAGGTATCCGGTAAGCGGCAGGGTCGGAACA
GGAGAGCGCACGAGGGAGCTTCCAGGGGGAAACGCCTGGTATCTTTATAGTCCTGTCGGGTTTCGCCACC
TCTGACTTGAGCGTCGATTTTTGTGATGCTCGTCAGGGGGGCGGAGCCTATGGAAAAACGCCAGCAACGC
GGCCTTTTTACGGTTCCTGGCCTTTTGCTGGCCTTTTGCTCACATGTTCTTTCCTGCGTTATCCCCTGAT
TCTGTGGATAACCGTATTACCGCCTTTGAGTGAGCTGATACCGCTCGCCGCAGCCGAACGACCGAGCGCA
GCGAGTCAGTGAGCGAGGAAGCGGAAGAGCGCCCAATACGCAAACCGCCTCTCCCCGCGCGTTGGCCGAT
TCATTAATGCAGCTGGCACGACAGGTTTCCCGACTGGAAAGCGGGCAGTGAGCGCAACGCAATTAATGTG
AGTTAGCTCACTCATTAGGCACCCCAGGCTTTACACTTTATGCTTCCGGCTCGTATGTTGTGTGGAATTG
TGAGCGGATAACAATTTCACACAGGAAACAGCTATGACCATGATTACGCCAAGCGCGCAATTAACCCTCA
CTAAAGGGAACAAAAGCTGGAGCTGCAAGCTTAATGTAGTCTTATGCAATACTCTTGTAGTCTTGCAACA
TGGTAACGATGAGTTAGCAACATGCCTTACAAGGAGAGAAAAAGCACCGTGCATGCCGATTGGTGGAAGT
AAGGTGGTACGATCGTGCCTTATTAGGAAGGCAACAGACGGGTCTGACATGGATTGGACGAACCACTGAA
TTGCCGCATTGCAGAGATATTGTATTTAAGTGCCTAGCTCGATACATAAACGGGTCTCTCTGGTTAGACC
AGATCTGAGCCTGGGAGCTCTCTGGCTAACTAGGGAACCCACTGCTTAAGCCTCAATAAAGCTTGCCTTG
AGTGCTTCAAGTAGTGTGTGCCCGTCTGTTGTGTGACTCTGGTAACTAGAGATCCCTCAGACCCTTTTAG
TCAGTGTGGAAAATCTCTAGCAGTGGCGCCCGAACAGGGACTTGAAAGCGAAAGGGAAACCAGAGGAGCT
CTCTCGACGCAGGACTCGGCTTGCTGAAGCGCGCACGGCAAGAGGCGAGGGGCGGCGACTGGTGAGTACG
CCAAAAATTTTGACTAGCGGAGGCTAGAAGGAGAGAGATGGGTGCGAGAGCGTCAGTATTAAGCGGGGGA
GAATTAGATCGCGATGGGAAAAAATTCGGTTAAGGCCAGGGGGAAAGAAAAAATATAAATTAAAACATAT
AGTATGGGCAAGCAGGGAGCTAGAACGATTCGCAGTTAATCCTGGCCTGTTAGAAACATCAGAAGGCTGT
AGACAAATACTGGGACAGCTACAACCATCCCTTCAGACAGGATCAGAAGAACTTAGATCATTATATAATA
CAGTAGCAACCCTCTATTGTGTGCATCAAAGGATAGAGATAAAAGACACCAAGGAAGCTTTAGACAAGAT
AGAGGAAGAGCAAAACAAAAGTAAGACCACCGCACAGCAAGCGGCCGCTGATCTTCAGACCTGGAGGAGG
AGATATGAGGGACAATTGGAGAAGTGAATTATATAAATATAAAGTAGTAAAAATTGAACCATTAGGAGTA
GCACCCACCAAGGCAAAGAGAAGAGTGGTGCAGAGAGAAAAAAGAGCAGTGGGAATAGGAGCTTTGTTCC
TTGGGTTCTTGGGAGCAGCAGGAAGCACTATGGGCGCAGCGTCAATGACGCTGACGGTACAGGCCAGACA
ATTATTGTCTGGTATAGTGCAGCAGCAGAACAATTTGCTGAGGGCTATTGAGGCGCAACAGCATCTGTTG
CAACTCACAGTCTGGGGCATCAAGCAGCTCCAGGCAAGAATCCTGGCTGTGGAAAGATACCTAAAGGATC
AACAGCTCCTGGGGATTTGGGGTTGCTCTGGAAAACTCATTTGCACCACTGCTGTGCCTTGGAATGCTAG
TTGGAGTAATAAATCTCTGGAACAGATTTGGAATCACACGACCTGGATGGAGTGGGACAGAGAAATTAAC
AATTACACAAGCTTAATACACTCCTTAATTGAAGAATCGCAAAACCAGCAAGAAAAGAATGAACAAGAAT
TATTGGAATTAGATAAATGGGCAAGTTTGTGGAATTGGTTTAACATAACAAATTGGCTGTGGTATATAAA
ATTATTCATAATGATAGTAGGAGGCTTGGTAGGTTTAAGAATAGTTTTTGCTGTACTTTCTATAGTGAAT
AGAGTTAGGCAGGGATATTCACCATTATCGTTTCAGACCCACCTCCCAACCCCGAGGGGACCCAGAGAGG
GCCTATTTCCCATGATTCCTTCATATTTGCATATACGATACAAGGCTGTTAGAGAGATAATTAGAATTAA
TTTGACTGTAAACACAAAGATATTAGTACAAAATACGTGACGTAGAAAGTAATAATTTCTTGGGTAGTTT
GCAGTTTTAAAATTATGTTTTAAAATGGACTATCATATGCTTACCGTAACTTGAAAGTATTTCGATTTCT
TGGCTTTATATATCTTGTGGAAAGGACGAAACACCGAGCCTTCAACAGACTACTGGGTTTTAGAGCTAGA
AATAGCAAGTTAAAATAAGGCTAGTCCGTTATCAACTTGAAAAAGTGGCACCGAGTCGGTGCTTTTTTAA
GCTTGGCGTAACTAGATCTTGAGACAAATGGCAGTATTCATCCACAATTTTAAAAGAAAAGGGGGGATTG
GGGGGTACAGTGCAGGGGAAAGAATAGTAGACATAATAGCAACAGACATACAAACTAAAGAATTACAAAA
ACAAATTACAAAAATTCAAAATTTTCGGGTTTATTACAGGGACAGCAGAGATCCACTTTGGCGCCGGCTC
GAGGGGG
Features (pLannotate 1.2.2; 29 found; start..end, strand, type, name):
     14..80      +  CDS            small t antigen (fragment): SV40 (simian virus 40) small t antigen
    106..317     +  promoter       EF-1α core promoter: core promoter for human elongation factor EF-1α
    318..1256    +  intron         EF-1α intron A: intron upstream of the start codon of human EF-1α
   1278..1877    +  CDS            PuroR (fragment): puromycin N-acetyltransferase; pac from Streptomyces; confers resistance to puromycin
   1893..2481    +  misc_feature   WPRE: woodchuck hepatitis virus posttranscriptional regulatory element
   2532..2551    +  misc_feature   cPPT/CTS (fragment): central polypurine tract and central termination sequence of HIV-1
   2553..2786    +  LTR            3' LTR (ΔU3): self-inactivating 3' long terminal repeat (LTR) from HIV-1
   2864..2985    +  polyA_signal   SV40 poly(A) signal: SV40 polyadenylation signal
   3025..3160    +  rep_origin     SV40 ori: SV40 origin of replication
   3181..3199    -  promoter       T7 promoter: promoter for bacteriophage T7 RNA polymerase
   3207..3362    +  CDS            lacZα (fragment): LacZα fragment of β-galactosidase; lacZ fragment
   3367..3795    +  rep_origin     f1 ori (sequence partly withheld): f1 bacteriophage origin of replication; arrow indicates direction of (+) strand synthesis
   3848..3952    +  promoter       AmpR promoter: bla
   3953..4813    +  CDS            AmpR: β-lactamase; bla; confers resistance to ampicillin, carbenicillin, and related antibiotics
   4984..5572    +  rep_origin     ori: high-copy-number ColE1/pMB1/pBR322/pUC origin of replication
   5755..5847    +  CDS            lacI (fragment): lac repressor; lacI; The lac repressor binds to the lac operator to inhibit transcription in E. coli. This inhibition can be relieved by adding lactose or isopropyl-β-D-thiogalactopyranoside (IPTG).
   5860..5881    +  protein_bind   CAP binding site: CAP binding activates transcription in the presence of cAMP. E. coli catabolite activator protein
   5896..5926    +  promoter       lac promoter: promoter for the E. coli lac operon
   5934..5950    +  protein_bind   lac operator: The lac repressor binds to the lac operator to inhibit transcription in E. coli. This inhibition can be relieved by adding lactose or isopropyl-β-D-thiogalactopyranoside (IPTG). lac repressor encoded by lacI
   5995..6013    +  promoter       T3 promoter: promoter for bacteriophage T3 RNA polymerase
   6041..6267    +  promoter       RSV promoter: Rous sarcoma virus enhancer/promoter
   6268..6448    +  LTR            5' LTR (truncated): truncated 5' long terminal repeat (LTR) from HIV-1
   6495..6620    +  misc_feature   HIV-1 Ψ: packaging signal of human immunodeficiency virus type 1
   6604..6967    +  CDS            HIV-1 gag (fragment): gag protein from human immunodeficiency virus 1; gag
   7113..7346    +  misc_feature   RRE: The Rev response element (RRE) of HIV-1 allows for Rev-dependent mRNA export from the nucleus to the cytoplasm.
   7723..7749    +  CDS            Rev (fragment): human immunodeficiency virus 1 (HIV-1) Rev protein; rev; enhances nuclear export of unspliced and incompletely spliced viral mRNAs
   7753..7993    +  promoter       U6 promoter: RNA polymerase III promoter for human U6 snRNA
   8023..8098    +  misc_RNA       gRNA scaffold: guide RNA scaffold for the Streptococcus pyogenes CRISPR/Cas9 system
   8154..8271    +  misc_feature   cPPT/CTS: central polypurine tract and central termination sequence of HIV-1
