[The description below was written by a language model from this plasmid's Addgene catalogue record and pLannotate feature annotations shown in this document.]
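Description:
GK5 gRNA (BRDN0001146859) is a third-generation lentiviral guide RNA plasmid built on the lentiGuide-Puro backbone and designed to target the human GK5 gene for CRISPR-Cas9 editing. It is propagated in E. coli as a high-copy plasmid through a ColE1/pUC-type origin and selected with ampicillin via the β-lactamase gene. An f1 origin, an SV40 origin and leftover lac and T7/T3 promoter elements from the parental cloning vector are also annotated in the 8.3 kb assembled sequence.

The viral genome is transcribed from a Rous sarcoma virus promoter fused to a truncated HIV-1 5' LTR, an arrangement that removes the need for Tat during packaging. It is followed by the Ψ packaging signal with a partial gag region, the Rev response element for Rev-dependent nuclear export, and a central polypurine tract that aids nuclear import. The ΔU3 3' LTR makes the integrated provirus self-inactivating.

Two expression units sit between the LTRs. A human U6 RNA polymerase III promoter drives the GK5-specific 20-nt spacer fused to the Streptococcus pyogenes guide RNA scaffold. An EF-1α promoter with its first intron drives puromycin N-acetyltransferase, allowing selection of transduced mammalian cells, with a WPRE downstream to enhance transcript expression.

The plasmid carries no Cas9, so it must be used with a separate Cas9 vector or in cells that already express Cas9. The guide was designed against a GK5 RefSeq transcript and belongs to a human kinome gRNA collection, which fits its use in individual GK5 knockout or follow-up of pooled screens.
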