Addgene plasmid #75773: GK5 gRNA (BRDN0001146859)
Purpose: 3rd generation lentiviral gRNA plasmid targeting human GK5
Depositing lab: John Doench & David Root. Depositing organization: Broad Institute. Publication: Optimized sgRNA design to maximize activity and minimize off-target effects of CRISPR-Cas9. Doench JG, Fusi N, Sullender M, Hegde M, Vaimberg EW, Donovan KF, Smith I, Tothova Z, Wilen C, Orchard R, Virgin HW, Listgarten J, Root DE. Nat Biotechnol. 2016 Jan 18. doi: 10.1038/nbt.3437. PubMed 26780180.
Backbone
  Vector backbone: lentiGuide-Puro
  Backbone manufacturer: Zhang Lab (Addgene plasmid # 52963)
  Vector type: Mammalian Expression, Lentiviral, CRISPR
  Selectable markers: Puromycin
Growth in bacteria
  Bacterial resistance: Ampicillin, 100 μg/mL
  Growth temperature: 37°C
  Growth strain: DH5alpha
  Copy number: High Copy
Gene/Insert
  Gene/Insert name: GK5 (alt names: GK5; NM_001039547.2)
  gRNA/shRNA sequence: AGCCTTCAACAGACTACTGG
  Species: H. sapiens (human)
  Entrez Gene: GK5
  Promoter: hU6
  Cloning method: Unknown
  Sequencing primers: 5′ U6-F; 3′ pS2-R
Terms and licenses: Academic/Nonprofit Terms; Industry Terms: Not Available to Industry
Depositor comments: The gRNA was designed to target the following Genbank reference sequence(s): NM_001039547.2. Note that this plasmid does NOT contain Cas9. It should be used in conjunction with lentiCas9-Blast (Addgene #52962) or otherwise with cell lines already expressing Cas9. Browse the full kinome gRNA library at http://www.addgene.org/pooled-library/broadgpp-human-kinome/ or visit http://www.broadinstitute.org/rnai/public/ for detailed protocols and information.
How to cite: GK5 gRNA (BRDN0001146859) was a gift from John Doench & David Root (Addgene plasmid # 75773 ; http://n2t.net/addgene:75773 ; RRID:Addgene_75773)
