>Addgene plasmid #75773 | GK5 gRNA (BRDN0001146859) | depositor partial sequence | sequence record 143233 | Target Sequence
AGCCTTCAACAGACTACTGG
