>Addgene plasmid #75773 | GK5 gRNA (BRDN0001146859) | addgene partial sequence | sequence record 184537 | hU6-F
TACGTGACGTAGAAAGTAATAATTTCTTGGGTAGTTTGCAGTTTTAAAATTATGTTTTAAAATGGACTAT
CATATGCTTACCGTAACTTGAAAGTATTTCGATTTCTTGGCTTTATATATCTTGTGGAAAGGACGAAACA
CCGAGCCTTCAACAGACTACTGGGTTTTAGAGCTAGAAATAGCAAGTTAAAATAAGGCTAGTCCGTTATC
AACTTGAAAAAGTGGCACCGAGTCGGTGCTTTTTTAAGCTTGGCGTAACTAGATCTTGAGACAAATGGCA
GTATTCATCCACAATTTTAAAAGAAAAGGGGGGATTGGGGGGTACAGTGCAGGGGAAAGAATAGTAGACA
TAATAGCAACAGACATACAAACTAAAGAATTACAAAAACAAATTACAAAAATTCAAAATTTTCGGGTTTA
TTACAGGGACAGCAGAGATCCACTTTGGCGCCGGCTCGAGGGGGCCCGGGTGCAAAGATGGATAAAGTTT
TAAACAGAGAGGAATCTTTGCAGCTAATGGACCTTCTAGGTCTTGAAAGGAGTGGGAATTGGCTCCGGTG
CCCGTCAGTG
